Addgene plasmid #132764: pUCIDT-Tree1
Purpose: Encodes an iconic representation of a tree
Depositing lab: Mark Bathe. Depositing organization: Massachusetts Institute of Technology. Publication: Random access DNA memory using Boolean search in an archival file storage system. Banal JL, Shepherd TR, Berleant J, Huang H, Reyes M, Ackerman CM, Blainey PC, Bathe M. Nat Mater. 2021 Sep;20(9):1272-1280. doi: 10.1038/s41563-021-01021-3. Epub 2021 Jun 10. PubMed 34112975.
Backbone
  Vector backbone: pUCIDT-Amp
  Backbone manufacturer: IDT
  Backbone size w/o insert (bp): 2761
  Total vector size (bp): 3074
  Vector type: Unspecified
Growth in bacteria
  Bacterial resistance: Ampicillin, 100 μg/mL
  Growth temperature: 37°C
  Growth strain: DH5alpha
  Copy number: High Copy
Gene/Insert
  Gene/Insert name: Tree1
  Species: Synthetic
  Insert size (bp): 313
  Cloning method: Unknown
  Sequencing primers: 5′ gaattcgtcgtcgtcccctcaaact; 3′ ctgcagattgatgccaccttttcagc
Terms and licenses: Academic/Nonprofit Terms; Industry Terms: Not Available to Industry
How to cite: pUCIDT-Tree1 was a gift from Mark Bathe (Addgene plasmid # 132764 ; http://n2t.net/addgene:132764 ; RRID:Addgene_132764)
