[The description below was written by a language model from this plasmid's Addgene catalogue record and pLannotate feature annotations shown in this document.]
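Description:
pUCIDT-Tree1 is a small (about 3.1 kb) high-copy bacterial cloning plasmid built on the commercial pUCIDT-Amp gene-synthesis backbone. It is propagated in standard E. coli cloning strains through a pUC-type ColE1/pMB1 origin of replication and selected with ampicillin via the β-lactamase (AmpR) gene driven by its native bla promoter. The annotated backbone also carries the usual pUC remnants: a lac promoter with its CAP binding site and lac operator, a fragment of lacZα, and short non-functional fragments of lacI, rop and the pBR322 bom region. These are vestiges of the vector's lineage, not working parts of the design.

The payload is Tree1, a 313 bp fully synthetic insert that does not encode a protein or regulatory function. Instead, the sequence serves as digital data, described as encoding an iconic (pictogram-like) image of a tree. The feature table does not annotate the insert. By position it most likely lies in the unannotated stretch between the lacZα fragment and the lac operator, where a pUC-style cloning site would sit, but this is an inference and is not stated in the record. The cloning method is not recorded. The record lists sequencing primers for both ends of the insert, which suggests defined terminal sequences from which the stored file can be read.

The plasmid comes from work on DNA-based data storage, specifically an archival file system allowing random access to DNA memory through Boolean search. It is best understood as a renewable, sequence-verified stock of one image file in such a collection. No expression in any host is intended.
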