Features (pLannotate 1.2.2; 10 found; start..end, strand, type, name):
    137..236     +  misc_feature   bom (fragment): basis of mobility region from pBR322
    242..396     -  CDS            lacZα (fragment): LacZα fragment of β-galactosidase; lacZ fragment
    877..893     -  protein_bind   lac operator: The lac repressor binds to the lac operator to inhibit transcription in E. coli. This inhibition can be relieved by adding lactose or isopropyl-β-D-thiogalactopyranoside (IPTG). lac repressor encoded by lacI
    901..931     -  promoter       lac promoter: promoter for the E. coli lac operon
    946..967     -  protein_bind   CAP binding site: CAP binding activates transcription in the presence of cAMP. E. coli catabolite activator protein
    980..1072    -  CDS            lacI (fragment): lac repressor; lacI; The lac repressor binds to the lac operator to inhibit transcription in E. coli. This inhibition can be relieved by adding lactose or isopropyl-β-D-thiogalactopyranoside (IPTG).
   1255..1843    -  rep_origin     ori: high-copy-number ColE1/pMB1/pBR322/pUC origin of replication
   2014..2874    -  CDS            AmpR: β-lactamase; bla; confers resistance to ampicillin, carbenicillin, and related antibiotics
   2875..2979    -  promoter       AmpR promoter: bla
   3074..35      +  CDS            rop (fragment) (across the origin): Rop protein, which maintains plasmids at low copy number; rop
>Addgene plasmid #132764 | pUCIDT-Tree1 | addgene full sequence | sequence record 260694 | Addgene NGS Result
TCGCGCGTTTCGGTGATGACGGTGAAAACCTCTGACACATGCAGCTCCCGGAGACGGTCACAGCTTGTCT
GTAAGCGGATGCCGGGAGCAGACAAGCCCGTCAGGGCGCGTCAGCGGGTGTTGGCGGGTGTCGGGGCTGG
CTTAACTATGCGGCATCAGAGCAGATTGTACTGAGAGTGCACCAAATGCGGTGTGAAATACCGCACAGAT
GCGTAAGGAGAAAATACCGCATCAGGCGCCATTCGCCATTCAGGCTGCGCAACTGTTGGGAAGGGCGATC
GGTGCGGGCCTCATCGCTATTACGCCAGCTGGCGAAAGGGGGATGTGCTGCAAGGCGATTAAGTTGGGTA
ACGCCAGGGTTTTCCCAGTCACGACGTTGTAAAACGACGGCCAGTGCAACGCGATGACGATGGATAGCGA
TTCATCGATGAGCTGACCCGATCGCCGCCGCCGGAGGGTTGCGTTTGAGACGGGCGACAGATGAATTCGT
CGTCGTCCCCTCAAACTATCATATCTCTGCTACTCGCGTCGACTAGTCGTGCAGTCGCTATTCCCAACAA
CCACATGCCATAGTTTTTATGATGCATACGGAGAGAGTCATGTGAGTTGGGCCGTATTCCGAGACAATCG
TTTCATACCTAAGGAAACTGGTCACTTACATTCCCTCGGTCTAAGAGCCAACACTTGATACTACACTAGC
AACAGGCGGGTAGACCAATATGTATTTTGCATCAAAGTACTTGCGTAACCTGTTATCGATCGATCGACAT
CTCTGACAGCTGAAAAGGTGGCATCAATCTGCAGATCAGTTCTGGACCAGCGAGCTGTGCTGCGACTCGT
GGCGTAATCATGGTCATAGCTGTTTCCTGTGTGAAATTGTTATCCGCTCACAATTCCACACAACATACGA
GCCGGAAGCATAAAGTGTAAAGCCTGGGGTGCCTAATGAGTGAGCTAACTCACATTAATTGCGTTGCGCT
CACTGCCCGCTTTCCAGTCGGGAAACCTGTCGTGCCAGCTGCATTAATGAATCGGCCAACGCGCGGGGAG
AGGCGGTTTGCGTATTGGGCGCTCTTCCGCTTCCTCGCTCACTGACTCGCTGCGCTCGGTCGTTCGGCTG
CGGCGAGCGGTATCAGCTCACTCAAAGGCGGTAATACGGTTATCCACAGAATCAGGGGATAACGCAGGAA
AGAACATGTGAGCAAAAGGCCAGCAAAAGGCCAGGAACCGTAAAAAGGCCGCGTTGCTGGCGTTTTTCCA
TAGGCTCCGCCCCCCTGACGAGCATCACAAAAATCGACGCTCAAGTCAGAGGTGGCGAAACCCGACAGGA
CTATAAAGATACCAGGCGTTTCCCCCTGGAAGCTCCCTCGTGCGCTCTCCTGTTCCGACCCTGTCGCTTA
CCGGATACCTGTCCGCCTTTCTCCCTTCGGGAAGCGTGGCGCTTTCTCATAGCTCACGCTGTAGGTATCT
CAGTTCGGTGTAGGTCGTTCGCTCCAAGCTGGGCTGTGTGCACGAACCCCCCGTTCAGCCCGACCGCTGC
GCCTTATCCGGTAACTATCGTCTTGAGTCCAACCCGGTAAGACACGACTTATCGCCACTGGCAGCAGCCA
CTGGTAACAGGATTAGCAGAGCGAGGTATGTAGGCGGTGCTACAGAGTTCTTGAAGTGGTGGCCTAACTA
CGGCTACACTAGAAGAACAGTATTTGGTATCTGCGCTCTGCTGAAGCCAGTTACCTTCGGAAAAAGAGTT
GGTAGCTCTTGATCCGGCAAACAAACCACCGCTGGTAGCGGTGGTTTTTTTGTTTGCAAGCAGCAGATTA
CGCGCAGAAAAAAAGGATCTCAAGAAGATCCTTTGATCTTTTCTACGGGGTCTGACGCTCAGTGGAACGA
AAACTCACGTTAAGGGATTTTGGTCATGAGATTATCAAAAAGGATCTTCACCTAGATCCTTTTAAATTAA
AAATGAAGTTTTAAATCAATCTAAAGTATATATGAGTAAACTTGGTCTGACAGTTACCAATGCTTAATCA
GTGAGGCACCTATCTCAGCGATCTGTCTATTTCGTTCATCCATAGTTGCCTGACTCCCCGTCGTGTAGAT
AACTACGATACGGGAGGGCTTACCATCTGGCCCCAGTGCTGCAATGATACCGCGAGACCCACGCTCACCG
GCTCCAGATTTATCAGCAATAAACCAGCCAGCCGGAAGGGCCGAGCGCAGAAGTGGTCCTGCAACTTTAT
CCGCCTCCATCCAGTCTATTAATTGTTGCCGGGAAGCTAGAGTAAGTAGTTCGCCAGTTAATAGTTTGCG
CAACGTTGTTGCCATTGCTACAGGCATCGTGGTGTCACGCTCGTCGTTTGGTATGGCTTCATTCAGCTCC
GGTTCCCAACGATCAAGGCGAGTTACATGATCCCCCATGTTGTGCAAAAAAGCGGTTAGCTCCTTCGGTC
CTCCGATCGTTGTCAGAAGTAAGTTGGCCGCAGTGTTATCACTCATGGTTATGGCAGCACTGCATAATTC
TCTTACTGTCATGCCATCCGTAAGATGCTTTTCTGTGACTGGTGAGTACTCAACCAAGTCATTCTGAGAA
TAGTGTATGCGGCGACCGAGTTGCTCTTGCCCGGCGTCAATACGGGATAATACCGCGCCACATAGCAGAA
CTTTAAAAGTGCTCATCATTGGAAAACGTTCTTCGGGGCGAAAACTCTCAAGGATCTTACCGCTGTTGAG
ATCCAGTTCGATGTAACCCACTCGTGCACCCAACTGATCTTCAGCATCTTTTACTTTCACCAGCGTTTCT
GGGTGAGCAAAAACAGGAAGGCAAAATGCCGCAAAAAAGGGAATAAGGGCGACACGGAAATGTTGAATAC
TCATACTCTACCTTTTTCAATATTATTGAAGCATTTATCAGGGTTATTGTCTCATGAGCGGATACATATT
TGAATGTATTTAGAAAAATAAACAAATAGGGGTTCCGCGCACATTTCCCCGAAAAGTGCCACCTGACGTC
TAAGAAACCATTATTATCATGACATTAACCTATAAAAATAGGCGTATCACGAGGCCCTTTCGTC
